Addgene plasmid #130052: pRDAX-525 C-Tag GFP[1] L20 Tln1(rod) mCherry
Purpose: PPI (BiFC/TriFC) assay vector
Depositing lab: Gary Lewin. Depositing organization: Max-Delbrueck-Centrum fuer Molekulare Medizin (MDC).
Backbone
  Vector backbone: custom built
  Vector type: Mammalian Expression
Growth in bacteria
  Bacterial resistance: Ampicillin, 100 μg/mL
  Growth temperature: 37°C
  Growth strain: DH5alpha
  Copy number: High Copy
Gene/Insert
  Gene/Insert name: Tln1 rod
  Species: M. musculus (mouse)
  Cloning method: Restriction Enzyme; 5′ cloning site unknown (unknown if destroyed); 3′ cloning site unknown (unknown if destroyed)
Terms and licenses: Academic/Nonprofit Terms; Industry Terms: Not Available to Industry
How to cite: pRDAX-525 C-Tag GFP[1] L20 Tln1(rod) mCherry was a gift from Gary Lewin (Addgene plasmid # 130052 ; http://n2t.net/addgene:130052 ; RRID:Addgene_130052)
