[The description below was written by a language model from this plasmid's Addgene catalogue record and pLannotate feature annotations shown in this document.]
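Description:
pRDAX-525 C-Tag GFP[1] L20 Tln1(rod) mCherry is a custom-built mammalian expression plasmid of about 7.1 kb, designed as a protein–protein interaction assay vector for bimolecular or trimolecular fluorescence complementation (BiFC/TriFC). It is maintained in E. coli through a high-copy ColE1/pUC-type origin and selected with ampicillin via the β-lactamase gene and its native promoter. No mammalian selection marker is annotated.

The expression cassette is driven by the human CMV immediate-early enhancer and promoter, followed by a chimeric β-globin/immunoglobulin intron that promotes efficient transcript processing. The first open reading frame encodes a fragment of mouse talin-1 (Tln1), described in the record as the rod region. It is followed after a short gap by a very small EGFP-derived fragment of 54 nt. Together with the construct name, this indicates a C-terminal split-GFP tag ("GFP[1]") joined through a linker ("L20"), although the linker itself is not annotated. On its own such a fragment is non-fluorescent, and green signal is expected only when complementary GFP pieces carried by interaction partners are brought together.

Downstream, an EMCV IRES2 drives translation of full-length mCherry from the same transcript, providing a constitutive red reporter that marks transfected cells and allows the complementation signal to be normalised to expression level. The 3′ region contains a second copy of the chimeric intron, a WPRE to enhance transcript stability and expression, and a bGH polyadenylation signal. Further downstream are a T3 promoter, a β-globin fragment and a rabbit β-globin poly(A) signal, which are probably backbone remnants. The cloning sites used for the insert are not recorded.
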