Features (pLannotate 1.2.2; 17 found; start..end, strand, type, name):
    155..532     +  enhancer       CMV enhancer: human cytomegalovirus immediate early enhancer
    534..733     +  promoter       CMV promoter: human cytomegalovirus (CMV) immediate early promoter
    872..1004    +  intron         chimeric intron: chimera between introns from human β-globin and immunoglobulin heavy chain genes
   1019..2110    +  CDS            Tln1 (fragment): TLN1_MOUSE - Also known as Tln. Experimental evidence at protein level: Swiss-Prot protein existence level 1. Probably involved in connections of major cytoskeletal structures to the plasma membrane. High molecular weight cytoskeletal protein concentrated at regions of cell-substratum contact and, in lymphocytes, at cell-cell contacts. From Mus musculus (Mouse).
   2174..2227    +  CDS            (3-F)Tyr-EGFP (fragment): (3-F)Tyr-EGFP is a basic (constitutively fluorescent) green fluorescent protein published in 2004, derived from Aequorea victoria.
   2244..2830    +  misc_feature   IRES2: internal ribosome entry site (IRES) of the encephalomyocarditis virus (EMCV)
   2831..3538    +  CDS            mCherry: mCherry is a basic (constitutively fluorescent) red fluorescent protein published in 2004, derived from Discosoma sp.. It is reported to be a very rapidly-maturing monomer with low acid sensitivity.
   3587..3719    +  intron         chimeric intron: chimera between introns from human β-globin and immunoglobulin heavy chain genes
   3728..4316    +  misc_feature   WPRE: woodchuck hepatitis virus posttranscriptional regulatory element
   4320..4336    +  misc_feature   MCS (fragment): pUC18/19 multiple cloning site
   4349..4460    +  polyA_signal   bGH poly(A) signal: bovine growth hormone polyadenylation signal
   4556..4574    -  promoter       T3 promoter: promoter for bacteriophage T3 RNA polymerase
   4633..4707    +  CDS            HBB (fragment): HBB_PONPY - Experimental evidence at transcript level: Swiss-Prot protein existence level 2. Involved in oxygen transport from the lung to the various peripheral tissues. From Pongo pygmaeus (Bornean orangutan).
   4778..4833    +  polyA_signal   β-globin poly(A) signal: rabbit β-globin polyadenylation signal (Gil and Proudfoot, 1987)
   5212..5800    -  rep_origin     ori: high-copy-number ColE1/pMB1/pBR322/pUC origin of replication
   5971..6831    -  CDS            AmpR: β-lactamase; bla; confers resistance to ampicillin, carbenicillin, and related antibiotics
   6832..6936    -  promoter       AmpR promoter: bla
>Addgene plasmid #130052 | pRDAX-525 C-Tag GFP[1] L20 Tln1(rod) mCherry | depositor full sequence | sequence record 249430 | Full Sequence
GCCTGCCTCCAGGCCTCAATATTGGCCATTAGCCATATTATTCATTGGTTATATAGCATAAATCAATATT
GGCTATTGGCCATTGCATACGTTGTATCTATATCATAATATGTACATTTATATTGGCTCATGTCCAATAT
GACCGCCATGTTGGCATTGATTATTGACTAGTTATTAATAGTAATCAATTACGGGGTCATTAGTTCATAG
CCCATATATGGAGTTCCGCGTTACATAACTTACGGTAAATGGCCCGCCTGGCTGACCGCCCAACGACCCC
CGCCCATTGACGTCAATAATGACGTATGTTCCCATAGTAACGCCAATAGGGACTTTCCATTGACGTCAAT
GGGTGGAGTATTTACGGTAAACTGCCCACTTGGCAGTACATCAAGTGTATCATATGCCAAGTCCGCCCCC
TATTGACGTCAATGACGGTAAATGGCCCGCCTGGCATTATGCCCAGTACATGACCTTACGGGACTTTCCT
ACTTGGCAGTACATCTACGTATTAGTCATCGCTATTACCATGGTGATGCGGTTTTGGCAGTACACCAATG
GGCGTGGATAGCGGTTTGACTCACGGGGATTTCCAAGTCTCCACCCCATTGACGTCAATGGGAGTTTGTT
TTGGCACCAAAATCAACGGGACTTTCCAAAATGTCGTAATAACCCCGCCCCGTTGACGCAAATGGGCGGT
AGGCGTGTACGGTGGGAGGTCTATATAAGCAGAGCTCGTTTAGTGAACCGTCAGATCACTAGAAGCTTTA
TTGCGGTAGTTTATCACAGTTAAATTGCTAACGCAGTCAGTGCTTCTGACACAACAGTCTCGAACTTAAG
CTGCAGAAGTTGGTCGTGAGGCACTGGGCAGGTAAGTATCAAGGTTACAAGACAGGTTTAAGGAGACCAA
TAGAAACTGGGCTTGTCGAGACAGAGAAGACTCTTGCGTTTCTGATAGGCACCTATTGGTCTTACTGACA
TCCACTTTGCCTTTCTCTCCACAGGTGTCCACTCCCAGGCCACCATGGCTGTGTCTGGTATCATTGCTGA
CCTCGACACCACCATCATGTTCGCTACTGCTGGCACACTTAACCGTGAGGGTGCTGAAACTTTTGCTGAC
CACCGGGAGGGTATCTTAAAGACAGCAAAGGTTCTTGTGGAGGACACCAAGGTCCTAGTGCAGAATGCAG
CTGGGAGCCAGGAGAAGTTGGCACAAGCCGCCCAGTCCTCCGTGGCCACCATTACCCGCCTCGCTGATGT
GGTCAAGCTCGGTGCAGCCAGCCTAGGAGCCGAAGACCCTGAAACTCAGGTGGTGCTGATCAATGCAGTA
AAGGACGTAGCCAAGGCCCTGGGTGACCTCATCAGCGCTACGAAGGCTGCAGCGGGCAAAGTTGGGGATG
ACCCTGCAGTGTGGCAGCTCAAGAACTCTGCCAAGGTGATGGTGACCAATGTGACATCATTGCTCAAGAC
AGTGAAGGCTGTGGAAGATGAGGCCACCAAAGGCACACGGGCCCTAGAGGCAACCACAGAGCACATACGT
CAGGAACTGGCGGTCTTCTGTTCCCCAGAGCCACCTGCCAAGACCTCTACCCCTGAAGACTTCATCCGAA
TGACCAAGGGTATTACTATGGCAACAGCCAAAGCCGTTGCTGCTGGCAATTCCTGTCGACAGGAAGATGT
CATTGCCACAGCCAATCTGAGCCGACGGGCTATTGCGGACATGCTTCGGGCTTGCAAGGAAGCAGCTTTC
CACCCAGAAGTGGCGCCTGATGTACGGCTCCGAGCCCTGCACTATGGCCGGGAGTGTGCCAATGGTTACC
TGGAACTGCTGGACCACGTGCTGCTGACCCTTCAGAAGCCAAACCCAGACCTGAAGCAGCAGCTAACTGG
ACACTCAAAGCGGGTTGCTGGCTCTGTGACTGAGCTCATCCAGGCTGCTGAAGCCATGAAAGGAACAGAG
TGGGTGGACCCAGAGGACCCTACTGTCATTGCTGAGAATGAGCTCTTGGGAGCCGCAGCCGCCATCGAGG
CTGCAGCCAAGAAGCTGGAGCAGCTGAAGCCCAGGGCCAAACCCAAGGAGGCGGATGAGTCCTTGAACTT
TGAGGAACAAGGGAGTCCTGGCGGTGGATCCGGAGGCTCTGGGAGCTCTGCCAGCGGTGGCAGCACCTCC
GATCTGCCTGATGACCACTACCTGAGCACACAGACCATCCTCTCCAAGGACCTTAACTAAGAATTCAGAT
CCGCCCCTCTCCCTCCCCCCCCCCTAACGTTACTGGCCGAAGCCGCTTGGAATAAGGCCGGTGTGCGTTT
GTCTATATGTTATTTTCCACCATATTGCCGTCTTTTGGCAATGTGAGGGCCCGGAAACCTGGCCCTGTCT
TCTTGACGAGCATTCCTAGGGGTCTTTCCCCTCTCGCCAAAGGAATGCAAGGTCTGTTGAATGTCGTGAA
GGAAGCAGTTCCTCTGGTAGCTTCTTGAAGACAAACAACGTCTGTAGCGACCCTTTGCAGGCAGCGGAAC
CCCCCACCTGGCGACAGGTGCCTCTGCGGCCAAAAGCCACGTGTATAAGATACACCTGCAAAGGCGGCAC
AACCCCAGTGCCACGTTGTGAGTTGGATAGTTGTGGAAAGAGTCAAATGGCTCTCCTCAAGCGTATTCAA
CAAGGGGCTGAAGGATGCCCAGAAGGTACCCCATTGTATGGGATCTGATCTGGGGCCTCGGTACACATGC
TTTACATGTGTTTAGTCGAGGTTAAAAAAACGTCTAGGCCCCCCGAACCACGGGGACGTGGTTTTCCTTT
GAAAAACACGATGATAATATGGCCACAACCATGGTGAGCAAGGGCGAGGAGGATAACATGGCCATCATCA
AGGAGTTCATGCGCTTCAAGGTGCACATGGAGGGCTCCGTGAACGGCCACGAGTTCGAGATCGAGGGCGA
GGGCGAGGGCCGCCCCTACGAGGGCACCCAGACCGCCAAGCTGAAGGTGACCAAGGGTGGCCCCCTGCCC
TTCGCCTGGGACATCCTGTCCCCTCAGTTCATGTACGGCTCCAAGGCCTACGTGAAGCACCCCGCCGACA
TCCCCGACTACTTGAAGCTGTCCTTCCCCGAGGGCTTCAAGTGGGAGCGCGTGATGAACTTCGAGGACGG
CGGCGTGGTGACCGTGACCCAGGACTCCTCCCTGCAGGACGGCGAGTTCATCTACAAGGTGAAGCTGCGC
GGCACCAACTTCCCCTCCGACGGCCCCGTAATGCAGAAGAAGACCATGGGCTGGGAGGCCTCCTCCGAGC
GGATGTACCCCGAGGACGGCGCCCTGAAGGGCGAGATCAAGCAGAGGCTGAAGCTGAAGGACGGCGGCCA
CTACGACGCTGAGGTCAAGACCACCTACAAGGCCAAGAAGCCCGTGCAGCTGCCCGGCGCCTACAACGTC
AACATCAAGTTGGACATCACCTCCCACAACGAGGACTACACCATCGTGGAACAGTACGAACGCGCCGAGG
GCCGCCACTCCACCGGCGGCATGGACGAGCTGTACAAGTAAACCGGTGCTCGAGGTACCGATGAATAGCT
AAGGTCGAGGCCGCAGGTAAGTATCAAGGTTACAAGACAGGTTTAAGGAGACCAATAGAAACTGGGCTTG
TCGAGACAGAGAAGACTCTTGCGTTTCTGATAGGCACCTATTGGTCTTACTGACATCCACTTTGCCTTTC
TCTCCACAGGTGTCGACAATCAACCTCTGGATTACAAAATTTGTGAAAGATTGACTGGTATTCTTAACTA
TGTTGCTCCTTTTACGCTATGTGGATACGCTGCTTTAATGCCTTTGTATCATGCTATTGCTTCCCGTATG
GCTTTCATTTTCTCCTCCTTGTATAAATCCTGGTTGCTGTCTCTTTATGAGGAGTTGTGGCCCGTTGTCA
GGCAACGTGGCGTGGTGTGCACTGTGTTTGCTGACGCAACCCCCACTGGTTGGGGCATTGCCACCACCTG
TCAGCTCCTTTCCGGGACTTTCGCTTTCCCCCTCCCTATTGCCACGGCGGAACTCATCGCCGCCTGCCTT
GCCCGCTGCTGGACAGGGGCTCGGCTGTTGGGCACTGACAATTCCGTGGTGTTGTCGGGGAAGCTGACGT
CCTTTCCATGGCTGCTCGCCTGTGTTGCCACCTGGATTCTGCGCGGGACGTCCTTCTGCTACGTCCCTTC
GGCCCTCAATCCAGCGGACCTTCCTTCCCGCGGCCTGCTGCCGGCTCTGCGGCCTCTTCCGCGTCTTCGC
CTTCGCCCTCAGACGAGTCGGATCTCCCTTTGGGCCGCCTCCCCGCCTGGAATTCGAGCTCGGTACGATC
AGCCTCGACTGTGCCTTCTAGTTGCCAGCCATCTGTTGTTTGCCCCTCCCCCGTGCCTTCCTTGACCCTG
GAAGGTGCCACTCCCACTGTCCTTTCCTAATAAAATGAGGAAATTGCATCGCATTGTCTGAGTAGGTGTC
ATTCTATTCTGGGGGGTGGGGTGGGGCAGGACAGCAAGGGGGAGGATTGGGAAGACAATAGCCCAGCTTT
TGTTCCCTTTAGTGAGGGTTAATTGCGCGCTTGGCGTAATCATGGTCATAGCTGTTTCCTGTGTGAAATT
GTTATCCGCTAATTCACTCCTCAGGTGCAGGCTGCCTATCAGAAGGTGGTGGCTGGTGTGGCCAATGCCC
TGGCTCACAAATACCACTGAGATCTTTTTCCCTCTGCCAAAAATTATGGGGACATCATGAAGCCCCTTGA
GCATCTGACTTCTGGCTAATAAAGGAAATTTATTTTCATTGCAATAGTGTGTTGGAATTTTTTGTGTCTC
TCACTCGGAAGGACATATGGGAGGGCAAATCATTTAAAACATCAGAATGAGTATTTGGTTTAGAGTTTGG
CAACATATGCCCATATGCTGGCTGCCATGAACAAAGGTTGGCTATAAAGAGGTCATCAGTATATGAAACA
GCCCCCTGCTGTCCATTCCTTATTCCATAGAAAAGCCTTGACTTGAGGTTAGATTTTTTTTATATTTTGT
TTTGTGTTATTTTTTTCTTTAACATCCCTAAAATTTTCCTTACATGTTTTACTAGCCAGATTTTTCCTCC
TCTCCTGACTACTCCCAGTCATAGCTGTCCCTCTTCTCTTATGGAGATCGGCCGGCCGCCGGCGTCGACG
CGCGCGGCCGCGGCGCGCCGTTGCTGGCGTTTTTCCATAGGCTCCGCCCCCCTGACGAGCATCACAAAAA
TCGACGCTCAAGTCAGAGGTGGCGAAACCCGACAGGACTATAAAGATACCAGGCGTTTCCCCCTGGAAGC
TCCCTCGTGCGCTCTCCTGTTCCGACCCTGCCGCTTACCGGATACCTGTCCGCCTTTCTCCCTTCGGGAA
GCGTGGCGCTTTCTCATAGCTCACGCTGTAGGTATCTCAGTTCGGTGTAGGTCGTTCGCTCCAAGCTGGG
CTGTGTGCACGAACCCCCCGTTCAGCCCGACCGCTGCGCCTTATCCGGTAACTATCGTCTTGAGTCCAAC
CCGGTAAGACACGACTTATCGCCACTGGCAGCAGCCACTGGTAACAGGATTAGCAGAGCGAGGTATGTAG
GCGGTGCTACAGAGTTCTTGAAGTGGTGGCCTAACTACGGCTACACTAGAAGAACAGTATTTGGTATCTG
CGCTCTGCTGAAGCCAGTTACCTTCGGAAAAAGAGTTGGTAGCTCTTGATCCGGCAAACAAACCACCGCT
GGTAGCGGTGGTTTTTTTGTTTGCAAGCAGCAGATTACGCGCAGAAAAAAAGGATCTCAAGAAGATCCTT
TGATCTTTTCTACGGGGTCTGACGCTCAGTGGAACGAAAACTCACGTTAAGGGATTTTGGTCATGAGATT
ATCAAAAAGGATCTTCACCTAGATCCTTTTAAATTAAAAATGAAGTTTTAAATCAATCTAAAGTATATAT
GAGTAAACTTGGTCTGACAGTTACCAATGCTTAATCAGTGAGGCACCTATCTCAGCGATCTGTCTATTTC
GTTCATCCATAGTTGCCTGACTCCCCGTCGTGTAGATAACTACGATACGGGAGGGCTTACCATCTGGCCC
CAGTGCTGCAATGATACCGCGAGACCCACGCTCACCGGCTCCAGATTTATCAGCAATAAACCAGCCAGCC
GGAAGGGCCGAGCGCAGAAGTGGTCCTGCAACTTTATCCGCCTCCATCCAGTCTATTAATTGTTGCCGGG
AAGCTAGAGTAAGTAGTTCGCCAGTTAATAGTTTGCGCAACGTTGTTGCCATTGCTACAGGCATCGTGGT
GTCACGCTCGTCGTTTGGTATGGCTTCATTCAGCTCCGGTTCCCAACGATCAAGGCGAGTTACATGATCC
CCCATGTTGTGCAAAAAAGCGGTTAGCTCCTTCGGTCCTCCGATCGTTGTCAGAAGTAAGTTGGCCGCAG
TGTTATCACTCATGGTTATGGCAGCACTGCATAATTCTCTTACTGTCATGCCATCCGTAAGATGCTTTTC
TGTGACTGGTGAGTACTCAACCAAGTCATTCTGAGAATAGTGTATGCGGCGACCGAGTTGCTCTTGCCCG
GCGTCAATACGGGATAATACCGCGCCACATAGCAGAACTTTAAAAGTGCTCATCATTGGAAAACGTTCTT
CGGGGCGAAAACTCTCAAGGATCTTACCGCTGTTGAGATCCAGTTCGATGTAACCCACTCGTGCACCCAA
CTGATCTTCAGCATCTTTTACTTTCACCAGCGTTTCTGGGTGAGCAAAAACAGGAAGGCAAAATGCCGCA
AAAAAGGGAATAAGGGCGACACGGAAATGTTGAATACTCATACTCTTCCTTTTTCAATATTATTGAAGCA
TTTATCAGGGTTATTGTCTCATGAGCGGATACATATTTGAATGTATTTAGAAAAATAAACAAATAGGGGT
TCCGCGCACATTTCCCCGAAAAGTGCCACCTGACGTCTAAGAAACCATTATTATCATGACATTAACCTAT
AAAAATAGGCGTATCACGAGGCCCTTTCGTCTACGCGCGCGCCGGCGGCGCGCCGTCGACGGCCGGCCGC
GGCCGC
